>Addgene plasmid #239904 | LLP982 | addgene full sequence | sequence record 486321 | Addgene NGS Result
GTGCCGAGGCACGAACCCAGTGGACATAAGCCTGTTCGGTTCGTAAGCTGTAATGCAAGTAGCGTATGCG
CTCACGCAACTGGTCCAGAACCTTGACCGAACGCAGCGGTGGTAACGGCGCAGTGGCGGTTTTCATGGCT
TGTTATGACTGTTTTTTTGGGGTACAGTCTATGCCTCGGGCATCCAAGCAGCAAGCGCGTTACGCCGTGG
GTCGATGTTTGATGTTATGGAGCAGCAACGATGTTACGCAGCAGGGCAGTCGCCCTAAAACAAAGTTAAA
CATCATGGGGGAAGCGGTGATCGCCGAAGTATCGACTCAACTATCAGAGGTAGTTGGCGTCATCGAGCGC
CATCTCGAACCGACGTTGCTGGCCGTACATTTGTACGGCTCCGCAGTGGATGGCGGCCTGAAGCCACACA
GCGATATTGATTTGCTGGTTACGGTGACCGTAAGGCTTGATGAAACAACGCGGCGAGCTTTGATCAACGA
CCTTTTGGAAACTTCGGCTTCCCCTGGAGAGAGCGAGATTCTCCGCGCTGTAGAAGTCACCATTGTTGTG
CACGACGACATCATTCCGTGGCGTTATCCAGCTAAGCGCGAACTGCAATTTGGAGAATGGCAGCGCAATG
ACATTCTTGCAGGTATCTTCGAGCCAGCCACGATCGACATTGATCTGGCTATCTTGCTGACAAAAGCAAG
AGAACATAGCGTTGCCTTGGTAGGTCCAGCGGCGGAGGAACTCTTTGATCCGGTTCCTGAACAGGATCTA
TTTGAGGCGCTAAATGAAACCTTAACGCTATGGAACTCGCCGCCCGACTGGGCTGGCGATGAGCGAAATG
TAGTGCTTACGTTGTCCCGCATTTGGTACAGCGCAGTAACCGGCAAAATCGCGCCGAAGGATGTCGCTGC
CGACTGGGCAATGGAGCGCCTGCCGGCCCAGTATCAGCCCGTCATACTTGAAGCTAGACAGGCTTATCTT
GGACAAGAAGAAGATCGCTTGGCCTCGCGCGCAGATCAGTTGGAAGAATTTGTCCATTACGTGAAAGGCG
AGATCACCAAGGTAGTCGGCAAATAATGTCTAGCTAGAAATTCGTTCAAGCCGACGCCGCTTCGCGGCGC
GGCTTAACTCAAGCGTTAGATGCACTAAGCACATAATTGCTCACAGCCAAACTATCAGGTCAAGTCTGCT
TTTATTATTTTTAAGCGTGCATAATAAGCCCTACACAAATTGGGAGATATATCATGCTGTCAGACCAAGT
TTACTCATATATACTTTAGATTGATTTAAAACTTCATTTTTAATTTAAAAGGATCTAGGTGAAGATCCTT
TTTGATAATCTCATGACCAAAATCCCTTAACGTGAGTTTTCGTTCCACTGAGCGTCAGACCCCGTAGAAA
AGATCAAAGGATCTTCTTGAGATCCTTTTTTTCTGCGCGTAATCTGCTGCTTGCAAACAAAAAAACCACC
GCTACCAGCGGTGGTTTGTTTGCCGGATCAAGAGCTACCAACTCTTTTTCCGAAGGTAACTGGCTTCAGC
AGAGCGCAGATACCAAATACTGTTCTTCTAGTGTAGCCGTAGTTAGGCCACCACTTCAAGAACTCTGTAG
CACCGCCTACATACCTCGCTCTGCTAATCCTGTTACCAGTGGCTGCTGCCAGTGGCGATAAGTCGTGTCT
TACCGGGTTGGACTCAAGACGATAGTTACCGGATAAGGCGCAGCGGTCGGGCTGAACGGGGGGTTCGTGC
ACACAGCCCAGCTTGGAGCGAACGACCTACACCGAACTGAGATACCTACAGCGTGAGCTATGAGAAAGCG
CCACGCTTCCCGAAGGGAGAAAGGCGGACAGGTATCCGGTAAGCGGCAGGGTCGGAACAGGAGAGCGCAC
GAGGGAGCTTCCAGGGGGAAACGCCTGGTATCTTTATAGTCCTGTCGGGTTTCGCCACCTCTGACTTGAG
CGTCGATTTTTGTGATGCTCGTCAGGGGGGCGGAGCCTATGGAAAAACGCCAGCAACGCGGCCTTTTTAC
GGTTCCTGCACTCTGTGGTCTCAGGAGCCAACACTCGAATCCCCACCCGTTGGACCAAACCCGGCTCATT
AAGCGTCGGTTCAGATTTATTTCCTTTATTTAAAAAAAAGGAAAGGGTAAAAAATAGAAAATTGGAAACA
GTTAAAGCCCAAAATTGTAATTTACCGAGAATTGTAAATTTACCTGAGTTGACAAAGTATAACTTTGGAC
TATAAATAGGCTAGGATCCATCTGACTTTGGAATCCCCTCGTCGCTGCGTCTCTCTCCCGCAACCTTCGA
TTTTCGTTTATTCGCATCCATCGGAGAGAGAAAACAATCAATAAGCGACCTACTCGAGACCACGAA
Features (pLannotate 1.2.2; 4 found; start..end, strand, type, name):
     23..46      +  promoter       Pc promoter (fragment): intI1 (promoter lies within the coding sequence); class 1 integron promoter
    222..278     +  CDS            GmR (fragment): gentamycin acetyltransferase; aacC1; confers resistance to gentamycin
    289..1076    +  CDS            SmR (fragment): aminoglycoside adenylyltransferase (Murphy, 1985); aadA; confers resistance to spectinomycin and streptomycin
   1417..2005    +  rep_origin     ori: high-copy-number ColE1/pMB1/pBR322/pUC origin of replication
