[The description below was written by a language model from this plasmid's Addgene catalogue record and pLannotate feature annotations shown in this document.]
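Description:
LLP982 is a small (about 2.4 kb) Level-0 part plasmid for Golden Gate modular cloning, built in the pAGM9121 backbone and carrying a synthetic engineered promoter designated TCTP-SynPro-02. It is a bacterial storage and donor vector rather than an expression construct. It is maintained in E. coli through a high-copy ColE1/pUC-type origin of replication and selected with spectinomycin, conferred by the aadA aminoglycoside adenylyltransferase gene (SmR). The automated annotation also picks up a short fragment of the class 1 integron Pc promoter and a small fragment of a gentamicin acetyltransferase gene just upstream of aadA. These are likely remnants of the integron-derived cassette from which the spectinomycin marker originates, with the Pc element likely driving the resistance gene. The record lists no functional gentamicin resistance.

The payload itself is not annotated in the feature table, which identifies only backbone elements. The promoter insert presumably lies in one of the unannotated regions outside the marker and origin, but its coordinates, its sequence architecture and the flanking Type IIS restriction sites and overhangs are not stated, and the 5′ cloning site is recorded as unknown. The catalogue describes the insert as a synthetic promoter part. The name suggests derivation from a TCTP promoter, although the record does not confirm this. The associated work concerns CRISPRi-based gene circuits for controlling expression in plants, so this part is probably intended as a programmable, repressible promoter module. As a Level-0 part, it would be combined with coding sequence and terminator modules into higher-level transcriptional units during hierarchical Golden Gate assembly.
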