Addgene plasmid #239904: LLP982
Purpose: TCTP-SynPro-02 as Level-0 part (Golden Gate cloning)
Depositing lab: Ryan Lister. Depositing organization: University of Western Australia. Publication: CRISPRi-based circuits to control gene expression in plants. Khan MA, Herring G, Zhu JY, Oliva M, Fourie E, Johnston B, Zhang Z, Potter J, Pineda L, Pflueger J, Swain T, Pflueger C, Lloyd JPB, Secco D, Small I, Kidd BN, Lister R. Nat Biotechnol. 2025 Mar;43(3):416-430. doi: 10.1038/s41587-024-02236-w. Epub 2024 May 20. PubMed 38769424.
Backbone
  Vector backbone: pAGM9121
  Vector type: Synthetic Biology
Growth in bacteria
  Bacterial resistance: Spectinomycin, 50 μg/mL
  Growth temperature: 30°C
  Growth strain: DH5alpha
  Copy number: High Copy
Gene/Insert
  Gene/Insert name: TCTP-SynPro-02 engineered promoter
  Species: Synthetic
  Mutation: N/A
  Cloning method: Restriction Enzyme; 5′ cloning site Unknown (unknown if destroyed)
Terms and licenses: Academic/Nonprofit Terms; Industry Terms: Not Available to Industry
How to cite: LLP982 was a gift from Ryan Lister (Addgene plasmid # 239904 ; http://n2t.net/addgene:239904 ; RRID:Addgene_239904)
